Addgene plasmid #109328: pYPQ166
Purpose: Gateway entry plasmid (attL1 & attR5) expressing 3_FLAG-NLS-zCas9-NLS without promoter
Depositing lab: Yiping Qi. Depositing organization: University of Maryland, College Park. Publication: Activities and specificities of CRISPR/Cas9 and Cas12a nucleases for targeted mutagenesis in maize. Lee K, Zhang Y, Kleinstiver BP, Guo JA, Aryee MJ, Miller J, Malzahn A, Zarecor S, Lawrence-Dill CJ, Joung JK, Qi Y, Wang K. Plant Biotechnol J. 2018 Jul 4. doi: 10.1111/pbi.12982. PubMed 29972722.
Backbone
  Vector backbone: pYPQ165
  Vector type: Plant Expression, CRISPR ; Gateway compatible zCas9 entry clone
Growth in bacteria
  Bacterial resistance: Spectinomycin, 50 μg/mL
  Growth temperature: 37°C
  Growth strain: DH5alpha
  Copy number: High Copy
Gene/Insert
  Gene/Insert name: zCas9 (alt name: 3xFLAG-NLS-zCas9-NLS)
  Mutation: Zea mays codon-optimized Cas9
  Tag / fusion protein: 3x FLAG, NLS (N terminal on insert); NLS (C terminal on insert)
  Cloning method: Restriction Enzyme; 5′ cloning site unknown (unknown if destroyed); 3′ cloning site unknown (unknown if destroyed)
Terms and licenses: Academic/Nonprofit Terms; Industry Terms: Not Available to Industry
Depositor comments: 3_FLAG-NLS-zCas9-NLS cassette was originally from pHEE401E (Addgene plasmid#71287)
How to cite: pYPQ166 was a gift from Yiping Qi (Addgene plasmid # 109328 ; http://n2t.net/addgene:109328 ; RRID:Addgene_109328)
