[The description below was written by a language model from this plasmid's Addgene catalogue record and pLannotate feature annotations shown in this document.]
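Description:
pYPQ166 is a Gateway entry clone of about 7.8 kb, built on the pYPQ165 backbone, that supplies a maize (Zea mays) codon-optimized Streptococcus pyogenes Cas9 for assembling plant CRISPR expression vectors. It is maintained in E. coli at high copy from a ColE1/pUC-type origin and selected with spectinomycin through the aadA (SmR) aminoglycoside adenylyltransferase gene. The annotated fragments of a class 1 integron Pc promoter and a gentamicin acetyltransferase gene just upstream look like remnants carried along with the resistance cassette. Short lacI and lacZα fragments, rrnB T1 and T2 terminators upstream of the cloning region, and a T7 promoter beyond the downstream att site are typical backbone features of entry vectors.

The payload lies between attL1 and attR5 recombination sites. It consists of an open reading frame encoding 3xFLAG-NLS-zCas9-NLS, with the epitope tag and one nuclear localization signal at the N terminus and a second NLS at the C terminus, followed by the pea rbcS-E9 terminator and polyadenylation signal. The automated annotation picks up only part of the FLAG tag and does not mark the NLS sequences, but the catalogue entry lists them. The depositor notes that this cassette was taken from pHEE401E. No promoter precedes the Cas9 coding sequence, so the nuclease is not expressed from this plasmid. Instead, the attL1/attR5 pairing is designed for a multisite LR reaction in which this module is combined with a compatible second entry clone, typically carrying guide RNA expression units, and a destination vector that provides the promoter driving Cas9. The associated work used such constructs for targeted mutagenesis in maize, comparing Cas9 and Cas12a nuclease activity and specificity.
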