Features (pLannotate 1.2.2; 14 found; start..end, strand, type, name):
     96..119     +  promoter       Pc promoter (fragment): intI1 (promoter lies within the coding sequence); class 1 integron promoter
    295..351     +  CDS            GmR (fragment): gentamycin acetyltransferase; aacC1; confers resistance to gentamycin
    358..1149    +  CDS            SmR: aminoglycoside adenylyltransferase (Murphy, 1985); aadA; confers resistance to spectinomycin and streptomycin
   1242..1830    +  rep_origin     ori: high-copy-number ColE1/pMB1/pBR322/pUC origin of replication
   2013..2105    +  CDS            lacI (fragment): lac repressor; lacI; The lac repressor binds to the lac operator to inhibit transcription in E. coli. This inhibition can be relieved by adding lactose or isopropyl-β-D-thiogalactopyranoside (IPTG).
   2160..2187    -  terminator     rrnB T2 terminator: transcription terminator T2 from the E. coli rrnB gene
   2319..2362    +  terminator     rrnB T1 terminator: Escherichia coli rrnB; transcription terminator T1 from the E. coli rrnB gene
   2409..2445    -  CDS            lacZα (fragment): LacZα fragment of β-galactosidase; lacZ fragment
   2461..2560    +  protein_bind   attL1: mutant version of attL; recombination site for the Gateway® LR reaction LR Clonase™
   2624..2643    +  CDS            2xFLAG (fragment): two tandem FLAG® epitope tags
   2699..6799    +  CDS            cas9: CAS9_STRP1 - Also known as csn1 From Streptococcus pyogenes serotype M1.
   6857..7480    +  terminator     E9 terminator: terminator and polyadenylation signal from the pea rbcS-E9 gene
   7522..7645    +  protein_bind   attR5: mutant version of attR; recombination site for the Gateway® LR reaction LR Clonase™
   7663..7681    -  promoter       T7 promoter: promoter for bacteriophage T7 RNA polymerase
>Addgene plasmid #109328 | pYPQ166 | addgene full sequence | sequence record 210215 | Addgene NGS Result
TGGACCAGCCAGGACAGAAATGCCTCGACTTCGCTGCTACCCAAGGTTGCCGGGTGACGCACACCGTGGA
AACGGATGAAGGCACGAACCCAGTGGACATAAGCCTGTTCGGTTCGTAAGCTGTAATGCAAGTAGCGTAT
GCGCTCACGCAACTGGTCCAGAACCTTGACCGAACGCAGCGGTGGTAACGGCGCAGTGGCGGTTTTCATG
GCTTGTTATGACTGTTTTTTTGGGGTACAGTCTATGCCTCGGGCATCCAAGCAGCAAGCGCGTTACGCCG
TGGGTCGATGTTTGATGTTATGGAGCAGCAACGATGTTACGCAGCAGGGCAGTCGCCCTAAAACAAAGTT
AAACATTATGAGGGAAGCGGTGATCGCCGAAGTATCGACTCAACTATCAGAGGTAGTTGGCGTCATCGAG
CGCCATCTCGAACCGACGTTGCTGGCCGTACATTTGTACGGCTCCGCAGTGGATGGCGGCCTGAAGCCAC
ACAGTGATATTGATTTGCTGGTTACGGTGACCGTAAGGCTTGATGAAACAACGCGGCGAGCTTTGATCAA
CGACCTTTTGGAAACTTCGGCTTCCCCTGGAGAGAGCGAGATTCTCCGCGCTGTAGAAGTCACCATTGTT
GTGCACGACGACATCATTCCGTGGCGTTATCCAGCTAAGCGCGAACTGCAATTTGGAGAATGGCAGCGCA
ATGACATTCTTGCAGGTATCTTCGAGCCAGCCACGATCGACATTGATCTGGCTATCTTGCTGACAAAAGC
AAGAGAACATAGCGTTGCCTTGGTAGGTCCAGCGGCGGAGGAACTCTTTGATCCGGTTCCTGAACAGGAT
CTATTTGAGGCGCTAAATGAAACCTTAACGCTATGGAACTCGCCGCCCGACTGGGCTGGCGATGAGCGAA
ATGTAGTGCTTACGTTGTCCCGCATTTGGTACAGCGCAGTAACCGGCAAAATCGCGCCGAAGGATGTCGC
TGCCGACTGGGCAATGGAGCGCCTGCCGGCCCAGTATCAGCCCGTCATACTTGAAGCTAGACAGGCTTAT
CTTGGACAAGAAGAAGATCGCTTGGCCTCGCGCGCAGATCAGTTGGAAGAATTTGTCCACTACGTGAAAG
GCGAGATCACCAAGGTAGTCGGCAAATAACCCTCGAGCCACCCATGACCAAAATCCCTTAACGTGAGTTA
CGCGTCGTTCCACTGAGCGTCAGACCCCGTAGAAAAGATCAAAGGATCTTCTTGAGATCCTTTTTTTCTG
CGCGTAATCTGCTGCTTGCAAACAAAAAAACCACCGCTACCAGCGGTGGTTTGTTTGCCGGATCAAGAGC
TACCAACTCTTTTTCCGAAGGTAACTGGCTTCAGCAGAGCGCAGATACCAAATACTGTTCTTCTAGTGTA
GCCGTAGTTAGGCCACCACTTCAAGAACTCTGTAGCACCGCCTACATACCTCGCTCTGCTAATCCTGTTA
CCAGTGGCTGCTGCCAGTGGCGATAAGTCGTGTCTTACCGGGTTGGACTCAAGACGATAGTTACCGGATA
AGGCGCAGCGGTCGGGCTGAACGGGGGGTTCGTGCACACAGCCCAGCTTGGAGCGAACGACCTACACCGA
ACTGAGATACCTACAGCGTGAGCTATGAGAAAGCGCCACGCTTCCCGAAGGGAGAAAGGCGGACAGGTAT
CCGGTAAGCGGCAGGGTCGGAACAGGAGAGCGCACGAGGGAGCTTCCAGGGGGAAACGCCTGGTATCTTT
ATAGTCCTGTCGGGTTTCGCCACCTCTGACTTGAGCGTCGATTTTTGTGATGCTCGTCAGGGGGGCGGAG
CCTATGGAAAAACGCCAGCAACGCGGCCTTTTTACGGTTCCTGGCCTTTTGCTGGCCTTTTGCTCACATG
TTCTTTCCTGCGTTATCCCCTGATTCTGTGGATAACCGTATTACCGCCTTTGAGTGAGCTGATACCGCTC
GCCGCAGCCGAACGACCGAGCGCAGCGAGTCAGTGAGCGAGGAAGCGGAAGAGCGCCCAATACGCAAACC
GCCTCTCCCCGCGCGTTGGCCGATTCATTAATGCAGCTGGCACGACAGGTTTCCCGACTGGAAAGCGGGC
AGTGAGCGCAACGCAATTAATACGCGTACCGCGAGCCAGGAAGAGTTTGTAGAAACGCAAAAAGGCCATC
CGTCAGGATGGCCTTCTGCTTAGTTTGATGCCTGGCAGTTTATGGCGGGCGTCCTGCCCGCCACCCTCCG
GGCCGTTGCTTCACAACGTTCAAATCCGCTCCCGGCGGATTTGTCCTACTCAGGAGAGCGTTCACCGACA
AACAACAGATAAAACGAAAGGCCCAGTCTTCCGACTGAGCCTTTCGTTTTATTTGATGCCTGGCAGTTCC
CTACTCTCGCGTTAACGCTTGCATGGATGTTTTCCCAGTCACGACGTTGTAAAACGACGGCCAGTCTTAA
GCTCGGGCCCCAAATAATGATTTTATTTTGACTGATAGTGACCTGTTCGTTGCAACAAATTGATGAGCAA
TGCTTTTTTATAATGCCAACTTTGTACAAAAAAGCAGGCTCCGAATTCGCCCTTCACCATGGATTACAAG
GACCACGACGGGGATTACAAGGACCACGACATTGATTACAAGGATGATGATGACAAGATGGCTCCGAAGA
AGAAGAGGAAGGTTGGCATCCACGGGGTGCCAGCTGCTGACAAGAAGTACTCGATCGGCCTCGATATTGG
GACTAACTCTGTTGGCTGGGCCGTGATCACCGACGAGTACAAGGTGCCCTCAAAGAAGTTCAAGGTCCTG
GGCAACACCGATCGGCATTCCATCAAGAAGAATCTCATTGGCGCTCTCCTGTTCGACAGCGGCGAGACGG
CTGAGGCTACGCGGCTCAAGCGCACCGCCCGCAGGCGGTACACGCGCAGGAAGAATCGCATCTGCTACCT
GCAGGAGATTTTCTCCAACGAGATGGCGAAGGTTGACGATTCTTTCTTCCACAGGCTGGAGGAGTCATTC
CTCGTGGAGGAGGATAAGAAGCACGAGCGGCATCCAATCTTCGGCAACATTGTCGACGAGGTTGCCTACC
ACGAGAAGTACCCTACGATCTACCATCTGCGGAAGAAGCTCGTGGACTCCACAGATAAGGCGGACCTCCG
CCTGATCTACCTCGCTCTGGCCCACATGATTAAGTTCAGGGGCCATTTCCTGATCGAGGGGGATCTCAAC
CCGGACAATAGCGATGTTGACAAGCTGTTCATCCAGCTCGTGCAGACGTACAACCAGCTCTTCGAGGAGA
ACCCCATTAATGCGTCAGGCGTCGACGCGAAGGCTATCCTGTCCGCTAGGCTCTCGAAGTCTCGGCGCCT
CGAGAACCTGATCGCCCAGCTGCCGGGCGAGAAGAAGAACGGCCTGTTCGGGAATCTCATTGCGCTCAGC
CTGGGGCTCACGCCCAACTTCAAGTCGAATTTCGATCTCGCTGAGGACGCCAAGCTGCAGCTCTCCAAGG
ACACATACGACGATGACCTGGATAACCTCCTGGCCCAGATCGGCGATCAGTACGCGGACCTGTTCCTCGC
TGCCAAGAATCTGTCGGACGCCATCCTCCTGTCTGATATTCTCAGGGTGAACACCGAGATTACGAAGGCT
CCGCTCTCAGCCTCCATGATCAAGCGCTACGACGAGCACCATCAGGATCTGACCCTCCTGAAGGCGCTGG
TCAGGCAGCAGCTCCCCGAGAAGTACAAGGAGATCTTCTTCGATCAGTCGAAGAACGGCTACGCTGGGTA
CATTGACGGCGGGGCCTCTCAGGAGGAGTTCTACAAGTTCATCAAGCCGATTCTGGAGAAGATGGACGGC
ACGGAGGAGCTGCTGGTGAAGCTCAATCGCGAGGACCTCCTGAGGAAGCAGCGGACATTCGATAACGGCA
GCATCCCACACCAGATTCATCTCGGGGAGCTGCACGCTATCCTGAGGAGGCAGGAGGACTTCTACCCTTT
CCTCAAGGATAACCGCGAGAAGATCGAGAAGATTCTGACTTTCAGGATCCCGTACTACGTCGGCCCACTC
GCTAGGGGCAACTCCCGCTTCGCTTGGATGACCCGCAAGTCAGAGGAGACGATCACGCCGTGGAACTTCG
AGGAGGTGGTCGACAAGGGCGCTAGCGCTCAGTCGTTCATCGAGAGGATGACGAATTTCGACAAGAACCT
GCCAAATGAGAAGGTGCTCCCTAAGCACTCGCTCCTGTACGAGTACTTCACAGTCTACAACGAGCTGACT
AAGGTGAAGTATGTGACCGAGGGCATGAGGAAGCCGGCTTTCCTGTCTGGGGAGCAGAAGAAGGCCATCG
TGGACCTCCTGTTCAAGACCAACCGGAAGGTCACGGTTAAGCAGCTCAAGGAGGACTACTTCAAGAAGAT
TGAGTGCTTCGATTCGGTCGAGATCTCTGGCGTTGAGGACCGCTTCAACGCCTCCCTGGGGACCTACCAC
GATCTCCTGAAGATCATTAAGGATAAGGACTTCCTGGACAACGAGGAGAATGAGGATATCCTCGAGGACA
TTGTGCTGACACTCACTCTGTTCGAGGACCGGGAGATGATCGAGGAGCGCCTGAAGACTTACGCCCATCT
CTTCGATGACAAGGTCATGAAGCAGCTCAAGAGGAGGAGGTACACCGGCTGGGGGAGGCTGAGCAGGAAG
CTCATCAACGGCATTCGGGACAAGCAGTCCGGGAAGACGATCCTCGACTTCCTGAAGAGCGATGGCTTCG
CGAACCGCAATTTCATGCAGCTGATTCACGATGACAGCCTCACATTCAAGGAGGATATCCAGAAGGCTCA
GGTGAGCGGCCAGGGGGACTCGCTGCACGAGCATATCGCGAACCTCGCTGGCTCGCCAGCTATCAAGAAG
GGGATTCTGCAGACCGTGAAGGTTGTGGACGAGCTGGTGAAGGTCATGGGCAGGCACAAGCCTGAGAACA
TCGTCATTGAGATGGCCCGGGAGAATCAGACCACGCAGAAGGGCCAGAAGAACTCACGCGAGAGGATGAA
GAGGATCGAGGAGGGCATTAAGGAGCTGGGGTCCCAGATCCTCAAGGAGCACCCGGTGGAGAACACGCAG
CTGCAGAATGAGAAGCTCTACCTGTACTACCTCCAGAATGGCCGCGATATGTATGTGGACCAGGAGCTGG
ATATTAACAGGCTCAGCGATTACGACGTCGATCATATCGTTCCACAGTCATTCCTGAAGGATGACTCCAT
TGACAACAAGGTCCTCACCAGGTCGGACAAGAACCGGGGCAAGTCTGATAATGTTCCTTCAGAGGAGGTC
GTTAAGAAGATGAAGAACTACTGGCGCCAGCTCCTGAATGCCAAGCTGATCACGCAGCGGAAGTTCGATA
ACCTCACAAAGGCTGAGAGGGGCGGGCTCTCTGAGCTGGACAAGGCGGGCTTCATCAAGAGGCAGCTGGT
CGAGACACGGCAGATCACTAAGCACGTTGCGCAGATTCTCGACTCACGGATGAACACTAAGTACGATGAG
AATGACAAGCTGATCCGCGAGGTGAAGGTCATCACCCTGAAGTCAAAGCTCGTCTCCGACTTCAGGAAGG
ATTTCCAGTTCTACAAGGTTCGGGAGATCAACAATTACCACCATGCCCATGACGCGTACCTGAACGCGGT
GGTCGGCACAGCTCTGATCAAGAAGTACCCAAAGCTCGAGAGCGAGTTCGTGTACGGGGACTACAAGGTT
TACGATGTGAGGAAGATGATCGCCAAGTCGGAGCAGGAGATTGGCAAGGCTACCGCCAAGTACTTCTTCT
ACTCTAACATTATGAATTTCTTCAAGACAGAGATCACTCTGGCCAATGGCGAGATCCGGAAGCGCCCCCT
CATCGAGACGAACGGCGAGACGGGGGAGATCGTGTGGGACAAGGGCAGGGATTTCGCGACCGTCAGGAAG
GTTCTCTCCATGCCACAAGTGAATATCGTCAAGAAGACAGAGGTCCAGACTGGCGGGTTCTCTAAGGAGT
CAATTCTGCCTAAGCGGAACAGCGACAAGCTCATCGCCCGCAAGAAGGACTGGGATCCGAAGAAGTACGG
CGGGTTCGACAGCCCCACTGTGGCCTACTCGGTCCTGGTTGTGGCGAAGGTTGAGAAGGGCAAGTCCAAG
AAGCTCAAGAGCGTGAAGGAGCTGCTGGGGATCACGATTATGGAGCGCTCCAGCTTCGAGAAGAACCCGA
TCGATTTCCTGGAGGCGAAGGGCTACAAGGAGGTGAAGAAGGACCTGATCATTAAGCTCCCCAAGTACTC
ACTCTTCGAGCTGGAGAACGGCAGGAAGCGGATGCTGGCTTCCGCTGGCGAGCTGCAGAAGGGGAACGAG
CTGGCTCTGCCGTCCAAGTATGTGAACTTCCTCTACCTGGCCTCCCACTACGAGAAGCTCAAGGGCAGCC
CCGAGGACAACGAGCAGAAGCAGCTGTTCGTCGAGCAGCACAAGCATTACCTCGACGAGATCATTGAGCA
GATTTCCGAGTTCTCCAAGCGCGTGATCCTGGCCGACGCGAATCTGGATAAGGTCCTCTCCGCGTACAAC
AAGCACCGCGACAAGCCAATCAGGGAGCAGGCTGAGAATATCATTCATCTCTTCACCCTGACGAACCTCG
GCGCCCCTGCTGCTTTCAAGTACTTCGACACAACTATCGATCGCAAGAGGTACACAAGCACTAAGGAGGT
CCTGGACGCGACCCTCATCCACCAGTCGATTACCGGCCTCTACGAGACGCGCATCGACCTGTCTCAGCTC
GGGGGCGACAAGCGGCCAGCGGCGACGAAGAAGGCGGGGCAGGCGAAGAAGAAGAAGTGAGCTCAGAGCT
TTCGTTCGTATCATCGGTTTCGACAACGTTCGTCAAGTTCAATGCATCAGTTTCATTGCGCACACACCAG
AATCCTACTGAGTTTGAGTATTATGGCATTGGGAAAACTGTTTTTCTTGTACCATTTGTTGTGCTTGTAA
TTTACTGTGTTTTTTATTCGGTTTTCGCTATCGAACTGTGAAATGGAAATGGATGGAGAAGAGTTAATGA
ATGATATGGTCCTTTTGTTCATTCTCAAATTAATATTATTTGTTTTTTCTCTTATTTGTTGTGTGTTGAA
TTTGAAATTATAAGAGATATGCAAACATTTTGTTTTGAGTAAAAATGTGTCAAATCGTGGCCTCTAATGA
CCGAAGTTAATATGAGGAGTAAAACACTTGTAGTTGTACCATTATGCTTATTCACTAGGCAACAAATATA
TTTTCAGACCTAGAAAAGCTGCAAATGTTACTGAATACAAGTATGTCCTCTTGTGTTTTAGACATTTATG
AACTTTCCTTTATGTAATTTTCCAGAATCCTTGTCAGATTCTAATCATTGCTTTATAATTATAGTTATAC
TCATGGATTTGTAGTTGAGTATGAAAATATTTTTTAATGCATTTTATGACTTGCCAATTGTTCCGGAACT
CTAGATAAGCTTACCGGAAAGGGCGAATTCGCAACTTTGTATACAAAAGTTGAACGAGAAACGTAAAATG
ATATAAATATCAATATATTAAATTAGATTTTGCATAAAAAACAGACTACATAATACTGTAAAACACAACA
TATCCAGTCACTATGCCATCCAGCTGATATCCCCTATAGTGAGTCGTATTACATGGTCATAGCTGTTTCC
TGGCAGCTCTGGCCCGTGTCTCAAAATCTCTGATGTTACATTGCACAAGATAAAAATATATCATCATGCC
TCCTC
